Addgene plasmid #131150: pGL3 T2P 500
Purpose: To investigate activity of a 500 bp region upstream of mouse Trib2.
Depositing lab: Karen Keeshan. Depositing organization: University of Glasgow. Publication: Regulation of Trib2 by an E2F1-C/EBPalpha feedback loop in AML cell proliferation. Rishi L, Hannon M, Salome M, Hasemann M, Frank AK, Campos J, Timoney J, O'Connor C, Cahill MR, Porse B, Keeshan K. Blood. 2014 Apr 10;123(15):2389-400. doi: 10.1182/blood-2013-07-511683. Epub 2014 Feb 10. PubMed 24516045.
Backbone
  Vector backbone: pGL3-Basic
  Backbone size w/o insert (bp): 4800
  Vector type: Mammalian Expression
Growth in bacteria
  Bacterial resistance: Ampicillin, 100 μg/mL
  Growth temperature: 37°C
  Growth strain: DH5alpha
  Copy number: High Copy
Gene/Insert
  Gene/Insert name: -500 - 0 of mTrib2 upstream of gene transcriptional start site
  Species: M. musculus (mouse)
  Insert size (bp): 800
  GenBank ID: NM_144551.5
  Entrez Gene: Trib2 (a.k.a. AW319517, TRB, TRB-2, TRB2)
  Tag / fusion protein: luciferase (C terminal on insert)
  Cloning method: Restriction Enzyme; 5′ cloning site MluI (unknown if destroyed); 3′ cloning site XhoI (unknown if destroyed)
  Sequencing primers: 5′ n/a
Terms and licenses: Academic/Nonprofit Terms; Industry Terms: Not Available to Industry
How to cite: pGL3 T2P 500 was a gift from Karen Keeshan (Addgene plasmid # 131150 ; http://n2t.net/addgene:131150 ; RRID:Addgene_131150)
