[The description below was written by a language model from this plasmid's Addgene catalogue record and pLannotate feature annotations shown in this document.]
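Description:
pGL3 T2P 500 is a promoter-reporter plasmid built on pGL3-Basic, a promoterless firefly luciferase vector used for transient transfection of mammalian cells. It is maintained in E. coli as a high-copy plasmid through a ColE1/pUC-type origin and selected with ampicillin via the β-lactamase gene and its bla promoter. An f1 phage origin is also present. It carries no mammalian selection marker or mammalian origin of replication.

The insert is a mouse Trib2 upstream fragment, described as spanning -500 to 0 relative to the transcriptional start site. It was cloned between the MluI and XhoI sites of the polylinker, directly ahead of the luc+ coding sequence. The catalogue calls luciferase a C-terminal "tag", but the arrangement is a transcriptional reporter: the Trib2 regulatory DNA is the only promoter available to drive luciferase, so light output reflects the activity of that fragment. The luc+ transcript is terminated by the SV40 late polyadenylation signal. Upstream of the cloning site, a synthetic poly(A) signal and an RNA polymerase II pause site from the human α2-globin gene block read-through from the backbone and keep background low. The short large T antigen, TcR and lacZα hits are backbone remnants, not functional genes.

The feature table does not annotate the Trib2 fragment itself, which falls in the unannotated region preceding luciferase. The catalogue lists an insert size of 800 bp, but the name, the stated purpose and the sequenced total of 5,276 nt fit a fragment of about 500 bp better. The plasmid was made to test the promoter activity of this proximal Trib2 region, in work on Trib2 regulation by E2F1 and C/EBPα in acute myeloid leukaemia cells.
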