Features (pLannotate 1.2.2; 11 found; start..end, strand, type, name):
    538..2190    +  CDS            luciferase: firefly luciferase; luc+; enhanced luc+ version of the luciferase gene
   2231..2352    -  polyA_signal   SV40 poly(A) signal: SV40 polyadenylation signal
   2375..2443    -  CDS            large T antigen (fragment): large T antigen from SV40 (simian virus 40)
   2459..2591    +  CDS            TcR (fragment): tetracycline efflux protein; tet; confers resistance to tetracycline
   2771..3359    -  rep_origin     ori: high-copy-number ColE1/pMB1/pBR322/pUC origin of replication
   3530..4390    -  CDS            AmpR: β-lactamase; bla; confers resistance to ampicillin, carbenicillin, and related antibiotics
   4391..4495    -  promoter       AmpR promoter: bla
   4522..4950    +  rep_origin     f1 ori (sequence partly withheld): f1 bacteriophage origin of replication; arrow indicates direction of (+) strand synthesis
   4982..5049    -  CDS            lacZα (fragment): LacZα fragment of β-galactosidase; lacZ fragment
   5108..5156    +  polyA_signal   poly(A) signal: synthetic polyadenylation signal
   5170..5261    +  misc_feature   pause site: RNA polymerase II transcriptional pause signal from the human α2 globin gene
>Addgene plasmid #131150 | pGL3 T2P 500 | addgene full sequence | sequence record 255693 | Addgene NGS Result
GCTCTTACGCGTGGAGGGCGAGCCGGCGCCGCGCGCTCCCTGAAGACTGCACAAACTCCACGCAGGGCTT
CTCCGCCCGGTCTGCGGATCCTCAGCTGGGGATCGCTCAGAAGCCCGGCGCTGCAGCTCCTCACCCCAGA
GGCACGCTCACTCGTCCAGATCCACGCTGCGAACAGAGACCCACTGAGTCCAGCGTGCGGTTCTGCACCG
CGCTGGCAGCTTCTGGGTAACAAAAGGACCCGAGTTGTCCGCAGAGCGAGCACCCCCGGGAGCGGGGCTC
GCAGCCGGGGACCAGCCCTGCAGCGCCCATCTGGGGGCTAGTTCTTAACTCTTCCTCCACGGAGCCCCAG
ACGGGTCCCCTCCCTTCTTGATCCTTTTAAGTCGGTAGCACCGAGGCGCCTGCACCGGCGCGGCTCATCC
ATCTCTCCAGAGGGGTTTTTTGGTTTGTTTGTTTGTTTTGTCGTGTGCGATCCTCACACTCCTCGAGATC
TGCGATCTAAGTAAGCTTGGCATTCCGGTACTGTTGGTAAAGCCACCATGGAAGACGCCAAAAACATAAA
GAAAGGCCCGGCGCCATTCTATCCGCTGGAAGATGGAACCGCTGGAGAGCAACTGCATAAGGCTATGAAG
AGATACGCCCTGGTTCCTGGAACAATTGCTTTTACAGATGCACATATCGAGGTGGACATCACTTACGCTG
AGTACTTCGAAATGTCCGTTCGGTTGGCAGAAGCTATGAAACGATATGGGCTGAATACAAATCACAGAAT
CGTCGTATGCAGTGAAAACTCTCTTCAATTCTTTATGCCGGTGTTGGGCGCGTTATTTATCGGAGTTGCA
GTTGCGCCCGCGAACGACATTTATAATGAACGTGAATTGCTCAACAGTATGGGCATTTCGCAGCCTACCG
TGGTGTTCGTTTCCAAAAAGGGGTTGCAAAAAATTTTGAACGTGCAAAAAAAGCTCCCAATCATCCAAAA
AATTATTATCATGGATTCTAAAACGGATTACCAGGGATTTCAGTCGATGTACACGTTCGTCACATCTCAT
CTACCTCCCGGTTTTAATGAATACGATTTTGTGCCAGAGTCCTTCGATAGGGACAAGACAATTGCACTGA
TCATGAACTCCTCTGGATCTACTGGTCTGCCTAAAGGTGTCGCTCTGCCTCATAGAACTGCCTGCGTGAG
ATTCTCGCATGCCAGAGATCCTATTTTTGGCAATCAAATCATTCCGGATACTGCGATTTTAAGTGTTGTT
CCATTCCATCACGGTTTTGGAATGTTTACTACACTCGGATATTTGATATGTGGATTTCGAGTCGTCTTAA
TGTATAGATTTGAAGAAGAGCTGTTTCTGAGGAGCCTTCAGGATTACAAGATTCAAAGTGCGCTGCTGGT
GCCAACCCTATTCTCCTTCTTCGCCAAAAGCACTCTGATTGACAAATACGATTTATCTAATTTACACGAA
ATTGCTTCTGGTGGCGCTCCCCTCTCTAAGGAAGTCGGGGAAGCGGTTGCCAAGAGGTTCCATCTGCCAG
GTATCAGGCAAGGATATGGGCTCACTGAGACTACATCAGCTATTCTGATTACACCCGAGGGGGATGATAA
ACCGGGCGCGGTCGGTAAAGTTGTTCCATTTTTTGAAGCGAAGGTTGTGGATCTGGATACCGGGAAAACG
CTGGGCGTTAATCAAAGAGGCGAACTGTGTGTGAGAGGTCCTATGATTATGTCCGGTTATGTAAACAATC
CGGAAGCGACCAACGCCTTGATTGACAAGGATGGATGGCTACATTCTGGAGACATAGCTTACTGGGACGA
AGACGAACACTTCTTCATCGTTGACCGCCTGAAGTCTCTGATTAAGTACAAAGGCTATCAGGTGGCTCCC
GCTGAATTGGAATCCATCTTGCTCCAACACCCCAACATCTTCGACGCAGGTGTCGCAGGTCTTCCCGACG
ATGACGCCGGTGAACTTCCCGCCGCCGTTGTTGTTTTGGAGCACGGAAAGACGATGACGGAAAAAGAGAT
CGTGGATTACGTCGCCAGTCAAGTAACAACCGCGAAAAAGTTGCGCGGAGGAGTTGTGTTTGTGGACGAA
GTACCGAAAGGTCTTACCGGAAAACTCGACGCAAGAAAAATCAGAGAGATCCTCATAAAGGCCAAGAAGG
GCGGAAAGATCGCCGTGTAATTCTAGAGTCGGGGCGGCCGGCCGCTTCGAGCAGACATGATAAGATACAT
TGATGAGTTTGGACAAACCACAACTAGAATGCAGTGAAAAAAATGCTTTATTTGTGAAATTTGTGATGCT
ATTGCTTTATTTGTAACCATTATAAGCTGCAATAAACAAGTTAACAACAACAATTGCATTCATTTTATGT
TTCAGGTTCAGGGGGAGGTGTGGGAGGTTTTTTAAAGCAAGTAAAACCTCTACAAATGTGGTAAAATCGA
TAAGGATCCGTCGACCGATGCCCTTGAGAGCCTTCAACCCAGTCAGCTCCTTCCGGTGGGCGCGGGGCAT
GACTATCGTCGCCGCACTTATGACTGTCTTCTTTATCATGCAACTCGTAGGACAGGTGCCGGCAGCGCTC
TTCCGCTTCCTCGCTCACTGACTCGCTGCGCTCGGTCGTTCGGCTGCGGCGAGCGGTATCAGCTCACTCA
AAGGCGGTAATACGGTTATCCACAGAATCAGGGGATAACGCAGGAAAGAACATGTGAGCAAAAGGCCAGC
AAAAGGCCAGGAACCGTAAAAAGGCCGCGTTGCTGGCGTTTTTCCATAGGCTCCGCCCCCCTGACGAGCA
TCACAAAAATCGACGCTCAAGTCAGAGGTGGCGAAACCCGACAGGACTATAAAGATACCAGGCGTTTCCC
CCTGGAAGCTCCCTCGTGCGCTCTCCTGTTCCGACCCTGCCGCTTACCGGATACCTGTCCGCCTTTCTCC
CTTCGGGAAGCGTGGCGCTTTCTCATAGCTCACGCTGTAGGTATCTCAGTTCGGTGTAGGTCGTTCGCTC
CAAGCTGGGCTGTGTGCACGAACCCCCCGTTCAGCCCGACCGCTGCGCCTTATCCGGTAACTATCGTCTT
GAGTCCAACCCGGTAAGACACGACTTATCGCCACTGGCAGCAGCCACTGGTAACAGGATTAGCAGAGCGA
GGTATGTAGGCGGTGCTACAGAGTTCTTGAAGTGGTGGCCTAACTACGGCTACACTAGAAGAACAGTATT
TGGTATCTGCGCTCTGCTGAAGCCAGTTACCTTCGGAAAAAGAGTTGGTAGCTCTTGATCCGGCAAACAA
ACCACCGCTGGTAGCGGTGGTTTTTTTGTTTGCAAGCAGCAGATTACGCGCAGAAAAAAAGGATCTCAAG
AAGATCCTTTGATCTTTTCTACGGGGTCTGACGCTCAGTGGAACGAAAACTCACGTTAAGGGATTTTGGT
CATGAGATTATCAAAAAGGATCTTCACCTAGATCCTTTTAAATTAAAAATGAAGTTTTAAATCAATCTAA
AGTATATATGAGTAAACTTGGTCTGACAGTTACCAATGCTTAATCAGTGAGGCACCTATCTCAGCGATCT
GTCTATTTCGTTCATCCATAGTTGCCTGACTCCCCGTCGTGTAGATAACTACGATACGGGAGGGCTTACC
ATCTGGCCCCAGTGCTGCAATGATACCGCGAGACCCACGCTCACCGGCTCCAGATTTATCAGCAATAAAC
CAGCCAGCCGGAAGGGCCGAGCGCAGAAGTGGTCCTGCAACTTTATCCGCCTCCATCCAGTCTATTAATT
GTTGCCGGGAAGCTAGAGTAAGTAGTTCGCCAGTTAATAGTTTGCGCAACGTTGTTGCCATTGCTACAGG
CATCGTGGTGTCACGCTCGTCGTTTGGTATGGCTTCATTCAGCTCCGGTTCCCAACGATCAAGGCGAGTT
ACATGATCCCCCATGTTGTGCAAAAAAGCGGTTAGCTCCTTCGGTCCTCCGATCGTTGTCAGAAGTAAGT
TGGCCGCAGTGTTATCACTCATGGTTATGGCAGCACTGCATAATTCTCTTACTGTCATGCCATCCGTAAG
ATGCTTTTCTGTGACTGGTGAGTACTCAACCAAGTCATTCTGAGAATAGTGTATGCGGCGACCGAGTTGC
TCTTGCCCGGCGTCAATACGGGATAATACCGCGCCACATAGCAGAACTTTAAAAGTGCTCATCATTGGAA
AACGTTCTTCGGGGCGAAAACTCTCAAGGATCTTACCGCTGTTGAGATCCAGTTCGATGTAACCCACTCG
TGCACCCAACTGATCTTCAGCATCTTTTACTTTCACCAGCGTTTCTGGGTGAGCAAAAACAGGAAGGCAA
AATGCCGCAAAAAAGGGAATAAGGGCGACACGGAAATGTTGAATACTCATACTCTTCCTTTTTCAATATT
ATTGAAGCATTTATCAGGGTTATTGTCTCATGAGCGGATACATATTTGAATGTATTTAGAAAAATAAACA
AATAGGGGTTCCGCGCACATTTCCCCGAAAAGTGCCACCTG
[124 nt withheld, positions 4522-4645]
C
[91 nt withheld, positions 4647-4737]
A
[49 nt withheld, positions 4739-4787]
CCTTTGACGTTGGAGTCCACGTTCTTT
[37 nt withheld, positions 4815-4851]
ACCCTATCTCGGTCTATTCTTTTGATTTATAAGGGATTTTGCCGATTTCGGCCTATTGGTTAAAAAATGA
GCTGATTTAACAAAAATTTAACGCGAATTTTAACAAAATATTAACGCTTACAATTTGCCATTCGCCATTC
AGGCTGCGCAACTGTTGGGAAGGGCGATCGGTGCGGGCCTCTTCGCTATTACGCCAGCCCAAGCTACCAT
GATAAGTAAGTAATATTAAGGTACGGGAGGTACTTGGAGCGGCCGCAATAAAATATCTTTATTTTCATTA
CATCTGTGTGTTGGTTTTTTGTGTGAATCGATAGTACTAACATACGCTCTCCATCAAAACAAAACGAAAC
AAAACAAACTAGCAAAATAGGCTGTCCCCAGTGCAAGTGCAGGTGCCAGAACATTTCTCTATCGATAGGT
ACCGA
